>Addgene plasmid #164717 | pYPQ269D | addgene full sequence | sequence record 325388 | Addgene NGS Result
TGGACCAGCCAGGACAGAAATGCCTCGACTTCGCTGCTACCCAAGGTTGCCGGGTGACGCACACCGTGGA
AACGGATGAAGGCACGAACCCAGTGGACATAAGCCTGTTCGGTTCGTAAGCTGTAATGCAAGTAGCGTAT
GCGCTCACGCAACTGGTCCAGAACCTTGACCGAACGCAGCGGTGGTAACGGCGCAGTGGCGGTTTTCATG
GCTTGTTATGACTGTTTTTTTGGGGTACAGTCTATGCCTCGGGCATCCAAGCAGCAAGCGCGTTACGCCG
TGGGTCGATGTTTGATGTTATGGAGCAGCAACGATGTTACGCAGCAGGGCAGTCGCCCTAAAACAAAGTT
AAACATTATGAGGGAAGCGGTGATCGCCGAAGTATCGACTCAACTATCAGAGGTAGTTGGCGTCATCGAG
CGCCATCTCGAACCGACGTTGCTGGCCGTACATTTGTACGGCTCCGCAGTGGATGGCGGCCTGAAGCCAC
ACAGTGATATTGATTTGCTGGTTACGGTGACCGTAAGGCTTGATGAAACAACGCGGCGAGCTTTGATCAA
CGACCTTTTGGAAACTTCGGCTTCCCCTGGAGAGAGCGAGATTCTCCGCGCTGTAGAAGTCACCATTGTT
GTGCACGACGACATCATTCCGTGGCGTTATCCAGCTAAGCGCGAACTGCAATTTGGAGAATGGCAGCGCA
ATGACATTCTTGCAGGTATCTTCGAGCCAGCCACGATCGACATTGATCTGGCTATCTTGCTGACAAAAGC
AAGAGAACATAGCGTTGCCTTGGTAGGTCCAGCGGCGGAGGAACTCTTTGATCCGGTTCCTGAACAGGAT
CTATTTGAGGCGCTAAATGAAACCTTAACGCTATGGAACTCGCCGCCCGACTGGGCTGGCGATGAGCGAA
ATGTAGTGCTTACGTTGTCCCGCATTTGGTACAGCGCAGTAACCGGCAAAATCGCGCCGAAGGATGTCGC
TGCCGACTGGGCAATGGAGCGCCTGCCGGCCCAGTATCAGCCCGTCATACTTGAAGCTAGACAGGCTTAT
CTTGGACAAGAAGAAGATCGCTTGGCCTCGCGCGCAGATCAGTTGGAAGAATTTGTCCACTACGTGAAAG
GCGAGATCACCAAGGTAGTCGGCAAATAACCCTCGAGCCACCCATGACCAAAATCCCTTAACGTGAGTTA
CGCGTCGTTCCACTGAGCGTCAGACCCCGTAGAAAAGATCAAAGGATCTTCTTGAGATCCTTTTTTTCTG
CGCGTAATCTGCTGCTTGCAAACAAAAAAACCACCGCTACCAGCGGTGGTTTGTTTGCCGGATCAAGAGC
TACCAACTCTTTTTCCGAAGGTAACTGGCTTCAGCAGAGCGCAGATACCAAATACTGTTCTTCTAGTGTA
GCCGTAGTTAGGCCACCACTTCAAGAACTCTGTAGCACCGCCTACATACCTCGCTCTGCTAATCCTGTTA
CCAGTGGCTGCTGCCAGTGGCGATAAGTCGTGTCTTACCGGGTTGGACTCAAGACGATAGTTACCGGATA
AGGCGCAGCGGTCGGGCTGAACGGGGGGTTCGTGCACACAGCCCAGCTTGGAGCGAACGACCTACACCGA
ACTGAGATACCTACAGCGTGAGCTATGAGAAAGCGCCACGCTTCCCGAAGGGAGAAAGGCGGACAGGTAT
CCGGTAAGCGGCAGGGTCGGAACAGGAGAGCGCACGAGGGAGCTTCCAGGGGGAAACGCCTGGTATCTTT
ATAGTCCTGTCGGGTTTCGCCACCTCTGACTTGAGCGTCGATTTTTGTGATGCTCGTCAGGGGGGCGGAG
CCTATGGAAAAACGCCAGCAACGCGGCCTTTTTACGGTTCCTGGCCTTTTGCTGGCCTTTTGCTCACATG
TTCTTTCCTGCGTTATCCCCTGATTCTGTGGATAACCGTATTACCGCCTTTGAGTGAGCTGATACCGCTC
GCCGCAGCCGAACGACCGAGCGCAGCGAGTCAGTGAGCGAGGAAGCGGAAGAGCGCCCAATACGCAAACC
GCCTCTCCCCGCGCGTTGGCCGATTCATTAATGCAGCTGGCACGACAGGTTTCCCGACTGGAAAGCGGGC
AGTGAGCGCAACGCAATTAATACGCGTACCGCGAGCCAGGAAGAGTTTGTAGAAACGCAAAAAGGCCATC
CGTCAGGATGGCCTTCTGCTTAGTTTGATGCCTGGCAGTTTATGGCGGGCGTCCTGCCCGCCACCCTCCG
GGCCGTTGCTTCACAACGTTCAAATCCGCTCCCGGCGGATTTGTCCTACTCAGGAGAGCGTTCACCGACA
AACAACAGATAAAACGAAAGGCCCAGTCTTCCGACTGAGCCTTTCGTTTTATTTGATGCCTGGCAGTTCC
CTACTCTCGCGTTAACGCTTGCATGGATGTTTTCCCAGTCACGACGTTGTAAAACGACGGCCAGTCTTAA
GCTCGGGCCCCAAATAATGATTTTATTTTGACTGATAGTGACCTGTTCGTTGCAACAAATTGATGAGCAA
TGCTTTTTTATAATGCCAACTTTGTACAAAAAAGCAGGCTCCGAATTCGCCCTTCACCATGGATTACAAG
GACCACGACGGGGATTACAAGGACCACGACATTGATTACAAGGATGATGATGACAAGATGGCTCCGAAGA
AGAAGAGGAAGGTTGGCATCCACGGGGTGCCAGCTGCTGACAAGAAGTACTCGATCGGCCTCGCTATTGG
GACTAACTCTGTTGGCTGGGCCGTGATCACCGACGAGTACAAGGTGCCCTCAAAGAAGTTCAAGGTCCTG
GGCAACACCGATCGGCATTCCATCAAGAAGAATCTCATTGGCGCTCTCCTGTTCGACAGCGGCGAGACGG
CTGAGGCTACGCGGCTCAAGCGCACCGCCCGCAGGCGGTACACGCGCAGGAAGAATCGCATCTGCTACCT
GCAGGAGATTTTCTCCAACGAGATGGCGAAGGTTGACGATTCTTTCTTCCACAGGCTGGAGGAGTCATTC
CTCGTGGAGGAGGATAAGAAGCACGAGCGGCATCCAATCTTCGGCAACATTGTCGACGAGGTTGCCTACC
ACGAGAAGTACCCTACGATCTACCATCTGCGGAAGAAGCTCGTGGACTCCACAGATAAGGCGGACCTCCG
CCTGATCTACCTCGCTCTGGCCCACATGATTAAGTTCAGGGGCCATTTCCTGATCGAGGGGGATCTCAAC
CCGGACAATAGCGATGTTGACAAGCTGTTCATCCAGCTCGTGCAGACGTACAACCAGCTCTTCGAGGAGA
ACCCCATTAATGCGTCAGGCGTCGACGCGAAGGCTATCCTGTCCGCTAGGCTCTCGAAGTCTCGGCGCCT
CGAGAACCTGATCGCCCAGCTGCCGGGCGAGAAGAAGAACGGCCTGTTCGGGAATCTCATTGCGCTCAGC
CTGGGGCTCACGCCCAACTTCAAGTCGAATTTCGATCTCGCTGAGGACGCCAAGCTGCAGCTCTCCAAGG
ACACATACGACGATGACCTGGATAACCTCCTGGCCCAGATCGGCGATCAGTACGCGGACCTGTTCCTCGC
TGCCAAGAATCTGTCGGACGCCATCCTCCTGTCTGATATTCTCAGGGTGAACACCGAGATTACGAAGGCT
CCGCTCTCAGCCTCCATGATCAAGCGCTACGACGAGCACCATCAGGATCTGACCCTCCTGAAGGCGCTGG
TCAGGCAGCAGCTCCCCGAGAAGTACAAGGAGATCTTCTTCGATCAGTCGAAGAACGGCTACGCTGGGTA
CATTGACGGCGGGGCCTCTCAGGAGGAGTTCTACAAGTTCATCAAGCCGATTCTGGAGAAGATGGACGGC
ACGGAGGAGCTGCTGGTGAAGCTCAATCGCGAGGACCTCCTGAGGAAGCAGCGGACATTCGATAACGGCA
GCATCCCACACCAGATTCATCTCGGGGAGCTGCACGCTATCCTGAGGAGGCAGGAGGACTTCTACCCTTT
CCTCAAGGATAACCGCGAGAAGATCGAGAAGATTCTGACTTTCAGGATCCCGTACTACGTCGGCCCACTC
GCTAGGGGCAACTCCCGCTTCGCTTGGATGACCCGCAAGTCAGAGGAGACGATCACGCCGTGGAACTTCG
AGGAGGTGGTCGACAAGGGCGCTAGCGCTCAGTCGTTCATCGAGAGGATGACGAATTTCGACAAGAACCT
GCCAAATGAGAAGGTGCTCCCTAAGCACTCGCTCCTGTACGAGTACTTCACAGTCTACAACGAGCTGACT
AAGGTGAAGTATGTGACCGAGGGCATGAGGAAGCCGGCTTTCCTGTCTGGGGAGCAGAAGAAGGCCATCG
TGGACCTCCTGTTCAAGACCAACCGGAAGGTCACGGTTAAGCAGCTCAAGGAGGACTACTTCAAGAAGAT
TGAGTGCTTCGATTCGGTCGAGATCTCTGGCGTTGAGGACCGCTTCAACGCCTCCCTGGGGACCTACCAC
GATCTCCTGAAGATCATTAAGGATAAGGACTTCCTGGACAACGAGGAGAATGAGGATATCCTCGAGGACA
TTGTGCTGACACTCACTCTGTTCGAGGACCGGGAGATGATCGAGGAGCGCCTGAAGACTTACGCCCATCT
CTTCGATGACAAGGTCATGAAGCAGCTCAAGAGGAGGAGGTACACCGGCTGGGGGAGGCTGAGCAGGAAG
CTCATCAACGGCATTCGGGACAAGCAGTCCGGGAAGACGATCCTCGACTTCCTGAAGAGCGATGGCTTCG
CGAACCGCAATTTCATGCAGCTGATTCACGATGACAGCCTCACATTCAAGGAGGATATCCAGAAGGCTCA
GGTGAGCGGCCAGGGGGACTCGCTGCACGAGCATATCGCGAACCTCGCTGGCTCGCCAGCTATCAAGAAG
GGGATTCTGCAGACCGTGAAGGTTGTGGACGAGCTGGTGAAGGTCATGGGCAGGCACAAGCCTGAGAACA
TCGTCATTGAGATGGCCCGGGAGAATCAGACCACGCAGAAGGGCCAGAAGAACTCACGCGAGAGGATGAA
GAGGATCGAGGAGGGCATTAAGGAGCTGGGGTCCCAGATCCTCAAGGAGCACCCGGTGGAGAACACGCAG
CTGCAGAATGAGAAGCTCTACCTGTACTACCTCCAGAATGGCCGCGATATGTATGTGGACCAGGAGCTGG
ATATTAACAGGCTCAGCGATTACGACGTCGATCATATCGTTCCACAGTCATTCCTGAAGGATGACTCCAT
TGACAACAAGGTCCTCACCAGGTCGGACAAGAACCGGGGCAAGTCTGATAATGTTCCTTCAGAGGAGGTC
GTTAAGAAGATGAAGAACTACTGGCGCCAGCTCCTGAATGCCAAGCTGATCACGCAGCGGAAGTTCGATA
ACCTCACAAAGGCTGAGAGGGGCGGGCTCTCTGAGCTGGACAAGGCGGGCTTCATCAAGAGGCAGCTGGT
CGAGACACGGCAGATCACTAAGCACGTTGCGCAGATTCTCGACTCACGGATGAACACTAAGTACGATGAG
AATGACAAGCTGATCCGCGAGGTGAAGGTCATCACCCTGAAGTCAAAGCTCGTCTCCGACTTCAGGAAGG
ATTTCCAGTTCTACAAGGTTCGGGAGATCAACAATTACCACCATGCCCATGACGCGTACCTGAACGCGGT
GGTCGGCACAGCTCTGATCAAGAAGTACCCAAAGCTCGAGAGCGAGTTCGTGTACGGGGACTACAAGGTT
TACGATGTGAGGAAGATGATCGCCAAGTCGGAGCAGGAGATTGGCAAGGCTACCGCCAAGTACTTCTTCT
ACTCTAACATTATGAATTTCTTCAAGACAGAGATCACTCTGGCCAATGGCGAGATCCGGAAGCGCCCCCT
CATCGAGACGAACGGCGAGACGGGGGAGATCGTGTGGGACAAGGGCAGGGATTTCGCGACCGTCAGGAAG
GTTCTCTCCATGCCACAAGTGAATATCGTCAAGAAGACAGAGGTCCAGACTGGCGGGTTCTCTAAGGAGT
CAATTCTGCCTAAGCGGAACAGCGACAAGCTCATCGCCCGCAAGAAGGACTGGGATCCGAAGAAGTACGG
CGGGTTCGACAGCCCCACTGTGGCCTACTCGGTCCTGGTTGTGGCGAAGGTTGAGAAGGGCAAGTCCAAG
AAGCTCAAGAGCGTGAAGGAGCTGCTGGGGATCACGATTATGGAGCGCTCCAGCTTCGAGAAGAACCCGA
TCGATTTCCTGGAGGCGAAGGGCTACAAGGAGGTGAAGAAGGACCTGATCATTAAGCTCCCCAAGTACTC
ACTCTTCGAGCTGGAGAACGGCAGGAAGCGGATGCTGGCTTCCGCTGGCGAGCTGCAGAAGGGGAACGAG
CTGGCTCTGCCGTCCAAGTATGTGAACTTCCTCTACCTGGCCTCCCACTACGAGAAGCTCAAGGGCAGCC
CCGAGGACAACGAGCAGAAGCAGCTGTTCGTCGAGCAGCACAAGCATTACCTCGACGAGATCATTGAGCA
GATTTCCGAGTTCTCCAAGCGCGTGATCCTGGCCGACGCGAATCTGGATAAGGTCCTCTCCGCGTACAAC
AAGCACCGCGACAAGCCAATCAGGGAGCAGGCTGAGAATATCATTCATCTCTTCACCCTGACGAACCTCG
GCGCCCCTGCTGCTTTCAAGTACTTCGACACAACTATCGATCGCAAGAGGTACACAAGCACTAAGGAGGT
CCTGGACGCGACCCTCATCCACCAGTCGATTACCGGCCTCTACGAGACGCGCATCGACCTGTCTCAGCTC
GGGGGCGACAAGCGGCCAGCGGCGACGAAGAAGGCGGGGCAGGCGAAGAAGAAGAAGGGAGACGACGGAG
GTGGCGGTACAGGAGGGGGTGGGTCCGCTGAGTATGTCAGGGCGTTGTTCGACTTCAATGGAAACGACGA
GGAAGATCTGCCTTTTAAAAAGGGAGATATTCTCAGGATCAGAGATAAGCCGGAAGAACAATGGTGGAAC
GCTGAAGACTCTGAAGGTAAGAGAGGTATGATTCTTGTCCCCTACGTCGAGAAGTATTCGGGTGACTATA
AAGACCACGATGGAGATTATAAGGACCACGATATAGATTATAAGGATGATGATGATAAGAGCGGAATGAC
CGATGCAGAGTACGTCAGGATTCATGAGAAACTTGACATCTACACGTTTAAGAAACAGTTTTTCAACAAC
AAAAAATCTGTTAGTCACCGCTGTTACGTGCTGTTCGAATTGAAACGCAGAGGTGAGAGGAGAGCCTGCT
TTTGGGGCTATGCCGTCAACAAGCCGCAAAGCGGCACAGAAAGGGGCATTCACGCGGAGATATTTAGCAT
TAGAAAGGTCGAGGAATACCTTCGGGATAATCCCGGGCAATTCACTATCAATTGGTACTCTTCATGGTCC
CCGTGTGCAGATTGCGCTGAAAAGATACTGGAGTGGTATAATCAAGAACTCAGAGGAAACGGTCACACCC
TCAAGATTTGGGCTTGCAAGCTTTACTACGAGAAAAATGCAAGGAACCAGATCGGCCTCTGGAACTTGCG
CGACAACGGCGTGGGGTTGAATGTGATGGTCTCGGAGCATTACCAGTGCTGCCGGAAGATATTCATTCAG
TCGTCACATAATCAATTGAACGAGAATAGGTGGCTCGAAAAAACCCTGAAGCGGGCCGAGAAGTGGAGGA
GTGAACTCTCGATAATGATCCAGGTTAAAATACTGCATACTACCAAATCTCCGGCGGTGGGACCGAAGAA
GAAGCGCAAGGTGGGGACCATGACTAATCTCTCAGATATAATCGAGAAGGAAACAGGAAAGCAACTGGTC
ATCCAAGAATCGATTTTGATGCTTCCCGAAGAAGTCGAAGAAGTTATAGGAAATAAGCCCGAGTCTGACA
TACTGGTTCACACAGCGTACGATGAAAGTACGGACGAGAATGTCATGTTGCTGACATCGGACGCACCTGA
ATACAAGCCTTGGGCTCTGGTCATACAAGATAGTAACGGAGAAAATAAGATTAAAATGCTTGAAGGAAGG
GGCTCCCTGCTGACATGTGGAGATGTGGAAGAGAATCCAGGACCATCCAGGATGATAGAGCAAGATGGTT
GTACCCAAGTGCTGCGGCCCCTCGGATGGCGGGGGTACAGCGCCATGACTGGCCATAATAGACAGTCCGC
TGCTCTCATGCCTCCATGCAGCGGATGTCAGAGGAGGGGAGCTAGGTTCTTCCTGTCTAGACCTACCTGC
CCCGTGCCCGAGGGCAGAGGAAGTCTTCTAACATGCGGTGACGTGGAGGAGAATCCCGGCCCTATGGCTC
CTAAGAAGAAGCGGAAGGTTGGTATTCACGGGGTGCCTGCGGCTATGGCGTCAAATTTCACGCAGTTTGT
TTTGGTTGATAACGGCGGGACTGGCGACGTTACAGTAGCTCCATCAAATTTTGCGAACGGAGTCGCTGAG
TGGATTAGCTCAAATTCAAGGTCCCAGGCCTACAAGGTTACCTGTTCTGTTAGGCAGAGTTCTGCGCAAA
AAAGAAAATATACCATCAAGGTTGAAGTCCCTAAAGTTGCAACACAAACAGTCGGTGGTGTTGAGCTCCC
TGTGGCAGCCTGGAGATCTTACTTAAACATGGAGCTAACAATTCCAATATTCGCTACAAACTCTGATTGT
GAACTGATTGTTAAGGCGATGCAAGGTCTCTTGAAAGATGGAAACCCTATACCGTCCGCTATCGCAGCTA
ACAGCGGTATCTATGGCTCTGGATCGGGGTCGGGTTCTGGCTCAACTAGTTCAGGCGGGTCAACAAACCT
CAGTGACATCATAGAGAAGGAAACTGGTAAGCAACTGGTTATTCAAGAGAGCATTCTGATGCTCCCTGAG
GAAGTCGAGGAAGTTATAGGAAACAAGCCTGAGAGCGATATACTCGTGCATACGGCGTATGACGAGAGCA
CGGATGAAAATGTGATGCTCTTGACCAGCGATGCGCCAGAATATAAACCCTGGGCACTGGTTATTCAGGA
CTCTAACGGGGAAAATAAAATCAAGATGCTCTCAGGTGGCTCCCCAAAGAAGAAACGCAAGGTTGGTACC
AAGCGTCCTGCTGCCACCAAAAAGGCCGGACAGGCTAAGAAAAAGAAGTAGTGGCGGCCGCCGACGTCCG
ATCGTTCAAACATTTGGCAATAAAGTTTCTTAAGATTGAATCCTGTTGCCGGTCTTGCGATGATTATCAT
ATAATTTCTGTTGAATTACGTTAAGCATGTAATAATTAACATGTAATGCATGACGTTATTTATGAGATGG
GTTTTTATGATTAGAGTCCCGCAATTATACATTTAATACGCGATAGAAAACAAAATATAGCGCGCAAACT
AGGATAAATTATCGCGCGCGGTGTCATCTATGTTACTAGATCGGGAATTGATCCCCCCTCGACAGCTTCC
GGAAAGGGCGAATTCGCAACTTTGTATACAAAAGTTGAACGAGAAACGTAAAATGATATAAATATCAATA
TATTAAATTAGATTTTGCATAAAAAACAGACTACATAATACTGTAAAACACAACATATCCAGTCACTATG
CCATCCAGCTGATATCCCCTATAGTGAGTCGTATTACATGGTCATAGCTGTTTCCTGGCAGCTCTGGCCC
GTGTCTCAAAATCTCTGATGTTACATTGCACAAGATAAAAATATATCATCATGCCTCCTC
Features (pLannotate 1.2.2; 19 found; start..end, strand, type, name):
     96..119     +  promoter       Pc promoter (fragment): intI1 (promoter lies within the coding sequence); class 1 integron promoter
    295..351     +  CDS            GmR (fragment): gentamycin acetyltransferase; aacC1; confers resistance to gentamycin
    358..1149    +  CDS            SmR: aminoglycoside adenylyltransferase (Murphy, 1985); aadA; confers resistance to spectinomycin and streptomycin
   1242..1830    +  rep_origin     ori: high-copy-number ColE1/pMB1/pBR322/pUC origin of replication
   2013..2105    +  CDS            lacI (fragment): lac repressor; lacI; The lac repressor binds to the lac operator to inhibit transcription in E. coli. This inhibition can be relieved by adding lactose or isopropyl-β-D-thiogalactopyranoside (IPTG).
   2160..2187    -  terminator     rrnB T2 terminator: transcription terminator T2 from the E. coli rrnB gene
   2319..2362    +  terminator     rrnB T1 terminator: Escherichia coli rrnB; transcription terminator T1 from the E. coli rrnB gene
   2409..2445    -  CDS            lacZα (fragment): LacZα fragment of β-galactosidase; lacZ fragment
   2461..2560    +  protein_bind   attL1: mutant version of attL; recombination site for the Gateway® LR reaction LR Clonase™
   2624..2643    +  CDS            2xFLAG (fragment): two tandem FLAG® epitope tags
   2699..6799    +  CDS            cas9: CAS9_STRP1 - Also known as csn1 From Streptococcus pyogenes serotype M1.
   6887..7057    +  CDS            CRK (fragment): CRK_HUMAN - Experimental evidence at protein level: Swiss-Prot protein existence level 1. [Isoform Crk-II]: Regulates cell adhesion, spreading and migration (PubMed:31311869). Mediates attachment-induced MAPK8 activation, membrane ruffling and cell motility in a Rac-dependent manner. Involved in phagocytosis of apoptotic cells and cell motility via its interaction with DOCK1 and DOCK4 (PubMed:19004829). May regulate the EFNA5-EPHA3 signaling (By similarity). From Homo sapiens (Human).
   7106..7129    +  CDS            2xFLAG (fragment): two tandem FLAG® epitope tags
   7790..8041    +  CDS            UGI: UNGI_BPPB2 - Experimental evidence at protein level: Swiss-Prot protein existence level 1. This protein binds specifically and reversibly to the host uracil-DNA glycosylase, preventing removal of uracil residues from PBS2 DNA by the host uracil-excision repair system. From Bacillus phage PBS2 (Bacteriophage PBS2).
   8375..8764    +  CDS            CAPSD_BPMS2: Experimental evidence at protein level: Swiss-Prot protein existence level 1. Acts as a translational repressor of viral replicase synthesis late in infection. This latter function is the result of capsid protein interaction with an RNA hairpin which contains the replicase ribosome-binding site. From Escherichia phage MS2 (Bacteriophage MS2).
   8813..9061    +  CDS            UGI: UNGI_BPPB2 - Experimental evidence at protein level: Swiss-Prot protein existence level 1. This protein binds specifically and reversibly to the host uracil-DNA glycosylase, preventing removal of uracil residues from PBS2 DNA by the host uracil-excision repair system. From Bacillus phage PBS2 (Bacteriophage PBS2).
   9170..9422    +  terminator     NOS terminator: nopaline synthase terminator and poly(A) signal
   9467..9590    +  protein_bind   attR5: mutant version of attR; recombination site for the Gateway® LR reaction LR Clonase™
   9608..9626    -  promoter       T7 promoter: promoter for bacteriophage T7 RNA polymerase
