[The description below was written by a language model from this plasmid's Addgene catalogue record and pLannotate feature annotations shown in this document.]
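Description:
pYPQ269D is a 9,720 bp Gateway entry clone built on the pYPQ256 backbone and intended for assembling plant CRISPR cytosine base editor expression vectors. It is propagated in E. coli at high copy from a ColE1/pUC-type origin and selected with spectinomycin through the aadA (SmR) aminoglycoside adenylyltransferase gene. Short remnants of a gentamicin resistance gene, lacI and lacZα, along with rrnB T1/T2 terminators, are annotated as backbone fragments. The payload sits between attL1 and attR5 sites, so it can be transferred by an LR recombination reaction, typically as one module of a multi-fragment assembly, into a destination vector.

The insert, PmCDA1-CBE_V04, is recorded as zCas9(D10A)-PmCDA1-UGI-T2A-MS2-UGI. The feature table shows a Streptococcus pyogenes Cas9 coding sequence (the D10A nickase according to the record) flanked by partial FLAG tag matches, followed by a short region matching human CRK, which probably represents a linker domain. An unannotated stretch precedes the first UGI and presumably holds the PmCDA1 cytidine deaminase, which the annotation software did not detect. After this uracil glycosylase inhibitor, the T2A peptide named in the record separates a second product, the MS2 coat protein fused to another UGI. MS2 coat protein binds a specific RNA hairpin, so this fusion could be recruited by a hairpin-bearing guide RNA, although the record does not describe the guide design. UGI blocks uracil excision, favouring clean C-to-T outcomes. A NOS terminator closes the cassette. No plant promoter is annotated within the att-flanked region, so expression presumably relies on a promoter supplied by the destination vector. The construct is used for C-to-T base editing in plants.
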