Addgene plasmid #164717: pYPQ269D
Purpose: Gateway entry clone (attL1 & attR5) PmCDA1-CBE_V04 for C-T base editing
Depositing lab: Yiping Qi. Depositing organization: University of Maryland, College Park. Publication: Improved plant cytosine base editors with high editing activity, purity, and specificity. Ren Q, Sretenovic S, Liu G, Zhong Z, Wang J, Huang L, Tang X, Guo Y, Liu L, Wu Y, Zhou J, Zhao Y, Yang H, He Y, Liu S, Yin D, Mayorga R, Zheng X, Zhang T, Qi Y, Zhang Y. Plant Biotechnol J. 2021 May 27. doi: 10.1111/pbi.13635. PubMed 34042262.
Backbone
  Vector backbone: pYPQ256
  Total vector size (bp): 9720
  Vector type: Plant Expression, CRISPR ; Gateway compatible PmCDA1-CBE_V04 entry clone
Growth in bacteria
  Bacterial resistance: Spectinomycin, 50 μg/mL
  Growth temperature: 37°C
  Growth strain: DH5alpha
  Copy number: High Copy
Gene/Insert
  Gene/Insert name: zCas9(D10A)-PmCDA1-UGI-T2A-MS2-UGI)
Terms and licenses: Academic/Nonprofit Terms; Industry Terms: Not Available to Industry
How to cite: pYPQ269D was a gift from Yiping Qi (Addgene plasmid # 164717 ; http://n2t.net/addgene:164717 ; RRID:Addgene_164717)
